>Addgene plasmid #98201 | UKNP1.21.3 | depositor full sequence | sequence record 180012 | UKNP1.21.3 sequence 7260 bps
GACGGATCGGGAGATCTCCCGATCCCCTATGGTCGACTCTCAGTACAATCTGCTCTGATGCCGCATAGTT
AAGCCAGTATCTGCTCCCTGCTTGTGTGTTGGAGGTCGCTGAGTAGTGCGCGAGCAAAATTTAAGCTACA
ACAAGGCAAGGCTTGACCGACAATTGCATGAAGAATCTGCTTAGGGTTAGGCGTTTTGCGCTGCTTCGCG
ATGTACGGGCCAGATATACGCGTTGACATTGATTATTGACTAGTTATTAATAGTAATCAATTACGGGGTC
ATTAGTTCATAGCCCATATATGGAGTTCCGCGTTACATAACTTACGGTAAATGGCCCGCCTGGCTGACCG
CCCAACGACCCCCGCCCATTGACGTCAATAATGACGTATGTTCCCATAGTAACGCCAATAGGGACTTTCC
ATTGACGTCAATGGGTGGACTATTTACGGTAAACTGCCCACTTGGCAGTACATCAAGTGTATCATATGCC
AAGTACGCCCCCTATTGACGTCAATGACGGTAAATGGCCCGCCTGGCATTATGCCCAGTACATGACCTTA
TGGGACTTTCCTACTTGGCAGTACATCTACGTATTAGTCATCGCTATTACCATGGTGATGCGGTTTTGGC
AGTACATCAATGGGCGTGGATAGCGGTTTGACTCACGGGGATTTCCAAGTCTCCACCCCATTGACGTCAA
TGGGAGTTTGTTTTGGCACCAAAATCAACGGGACTTTCCAAAATGTCGTAACAACTCCGCCCCATTGACG
CAAATGGGCGGTAGGCGTGTACGGTGGGAGGTCTATATAAGCAGAGCTCTCTGGCTAACTAGAGAACCCA
CTGCTTACTGGCTTATCGAAATTAATACGACTCACTATAGGGAGACCCAAGCTGGCTAGTTAAGCTTGGT
ACCGAGCTCGGATCCAGTACCCTTCACCATGGGTTGCTCTTTCTCTATCTTCCTCTTGGCTTTGCTGTCC
TGTTTGACCATCCCAGCTTCCGCTTATGAAGTGCGCAACGTGTCCGGGGTGTATCATGTCTCGAACGACT
GCTCCAACGCAAGCATTGTGTATGACGCAGCGGACTTGATCTTACACACCCCCGGGTGCGTGCCCTGCGT
CCGGGAGGGTAACTCCTCCCGTTGCTGGGTAGCGCTCACTCCCACGCTCGCGGCCAGGAATGCCAGCGTC
CCTACTGCGACAATACGACGCCACGTCGATTTGCTCGTTGGGGCGGCTGCTTTCTGCTCCGCTATGTACG
TGGGGGATCTCTGCGGATCTGTTTTCCTTGTCTCCCAGCTGTTCACCATTTCGCCTCACCGGTATGAGAC
AGTGCAGGACTGCAATTGCTCAATCTACCCCGGCCGCGTATCAGGTCACCGCATGGCTTGGGATATGATG
ATGAATTGGTCACCTACAACAGCCCTAGTGGTATCGCAGTTACTCCGGATCCCACAAGCTGTCGTGGATA
TGGTGGCGGGGGCCCACTGGGGAGTCCTGGCGGGCCTTGCCTACTATTCCATGGTAGGGAACTGGGCTAA
GGTTTTGATTGTGATGCTACTCTTTGCCGGCGTCGATGGGAGCACCCACGTGACGGGGGGGGTTGCAGGC
CAAACTACCCGTGGCTTTGCGAGCCTCCTCAGCCCTGGGGCGCGTCAGAACATCCAGCTCATAAACACCA
ATGGCAGCTGGCACATCAACCGTACTGCCCTGAACTGCAATGACTCTCTCCAGACTGGGTTCCTCGCTGC
GCTGTTCTACGTGCACTCGTTCAACTCGTCCGGTTGCCCAGAGCGCATGGCCAGCTGCCGCCCCATCGAC
AAGTTCGCTCAGGGGTGGGGCCCCATCACTTACATTCAGCCTGACACCTCGGACCAGAGGCCCTACTGCT
GGCACTACGCACCTCGACCGTGTGGTATTGTGCCTGCGGCGGAGGTGTGCGGCCCAGTATATTGTTTCAC
CCCAAGCCCGGTCGTGGTGGGGACGACCGATCGTTTCGGCGTCCCTACGTACCGCTGGGGCGAAAACGAG
ACGGATGTGCTGCTCCTTAACAACACGCGGCCGCCGCAGGGCAACTGGTTCGGCTGTACATGGATGAATA
GCACTGGGTACACTAAGACGTGCGGGGGCCCCCCGTGTCATATCGGGGGGGTCGGTAACAACACCTTGAC
CTGCCCCACGGACTGCTTCCGGAAGCACCCCGAGGCCACTTACACCAAATGCGGCTCGGGACCTTGGTTG
ACACCTAGGTGCATGGTTCATTACCCATACAGGCTCTGGCACTACCCCTGCACCGTCAACTTCACCATCT
TCAAGGTTAGGATGTACGTGGGGGGCGTGGAGCACAGGTTCGACGCCGCGTGCAATTGGACGCGAGGAGA
GCGTTGTGACCTGGAGGACAGGGATAGATCGGAGCTTAGCCCACTACTGCTGTCTACAACAGAGTGGCAG
ATACTGCCCTGCTCCTTCACCACCTTGCCGGCCCTGTCCACTGGTTTGATACATCTCCATCAGAACATCG
TGGACATACAATACCTGTACGGTATAGGGTCAGCGGTTGTCTCCTTTGCAATCAAATGGGAGTACGTCCT
GTTGCTCTTCCTTCTCCTGGCGGACGCGCGCGTCTGTGCCTGTTTGTGGATGATGCTGCTGATAGCCCAG
GCTGAGGCCTAATCTAGAAACTTTAAGGGTCAAGACAATTCTGCAGATATCCAGCACAGTGGCGGCCGCT
CGAGTCTAGAGGGCCCGCGGTTCGAAGGTAAGCCTATCCCTAACCCTCTCCTCGGTCTCGATTCTACGCG
TACCGGTCATCATCACCATCACCATTGAGTTTAAACCCGCTGATCAGCCTCGACTGTGCCTTCTAGTTGC
CAGCCATCTGTTGTTTGCCCCTCCCCCGTGCCTTCCTTGACCCTGGAAGGTGCCACTCCCACTGTCCTTT
CCTAATAAAATGAGGAAATTGCATCGCATTGTCTGAGTAGGTGTCATTCTATTCTGGGGGGTGGGGTGGG
GCAGGACAGCAAGGGGGAGGATTGGGAAGACAATAGCAGGCATGCTGGGGATGCGGTGGGCTCTATGGCT
TCTGAGGCGGAAAGAACCAGCTGGGGCTCTAGGGGGTATCCCC
[124 nt withheld, positions 3124-3247]
C
[32 nt withheld, positions 3249-3280]
CA
[57 nt withheld, positions 3283-3339]
A
[49 nt withheld, positions 3341-3389]
CCTTTGACGTTGGAGTCCACGTTCTTT
[37 nt withheld, positions 3417-3453]
ACCCTATCTCGGTCTATTCTTTTGATTTATAAGGGATTTTGGGGATTTCGGCCTATTGGTTAAAAAATGA
GCTGATTTAACAAAAATTTAACGCGAATTAATTCTGTGGAATGTGTGTCAGTTAGGGTGTGGAAAGTCCC
CAGGCTCCCCAGGCAGGCAGAAGTATGCAAAGCATGCATCTCAATTAGTCAGCAACCAGGTGTGGAAAGT
CCCCAGGCTCCCCAGCAGGCAGAAGTATGCAAAGCATGCATCTCAATTAGTCAGCAACCATAGTCCCGCC
CCTAACTCCGCCCATCCCGCCCCTAACTCCGCCCAGTTCCGCCCATTCTCCGCCCCATGGCTGACTAATT
TTTTTTATTTATGCAGAGGCCGAGGCCGCCTCTGCCTCTGAGCTATTCCAGAAGTAGTGAGGAGGCTTTT
TTGGAGGCCTAGGCTTTTGCAAAAAGCTCCCGGGAGCTTGTATATCCATTTTCGGATCTGATCAAGAGAC
AGGATGAGGATCGTTTCGCATGATTGAACAAGATGGATTGCACGCAGGTTCTCCGGCCGCTTGGGTGGAG
AGGCTATTCGGCTATGACTGGGCACAACAGACAATCGGCTGCTCTGATGCCGCCGTGTTCCGGCTGTCAG
CGCAGGGGCGCCCGGTTCTTTTTGTCAAGACCGACCTGTCCGGTGCCCTGAATGAACTGCAGGACGAGGC
AGCGCGGCTATCGTGGCTGGCCACGACGGGCGTTCCTTGCGCAGCTGTGCTCGACGTTGTCACTGAAGCG
GGAAGGGACTGGCTGCTATTGGGCGAAGTGCCGGGGCAGGATCTCCTGTCATCTCACCTTGCTCCTGCCG
AGAAAGTATCCATCATGGCTGATGCAATGCGGCGGCTGCATACGCTTGATCCGGCTACCTGCCCATTCGA
CCACCAAGCGAAACATCGCATCGAGCGAGCACGTACTCGGATGGAAGCCGGTCTTGTCGATCAGGATGAT
CTGGACGAAGAGCATCAGGGGCTCGCGCCAGCCGAACTGTTCGCCAGGCTCAAGGCGCGCATGCCCGACG
GCGAGGATCTCGTCGTGACCCATGGCGATGCCTGCTTGCCGAATATCATGGTGGAAAATGGCCGCTTTTC
TGGATTCATCGACTGTGGCCGGCTGGGTGTGGCGGACCGCTATCAGGACATAGCGTTGGCTACCCGTGAT
ATTGCTGAAGAGCTTGGCGGCGAATGGGCTGACCGCTTCCTCGTGCTTTACGGTATCGCCGCTCCCGATT
CGCAGCGCATCGCCTTCTATCGCCTTCTTGACGAGTTCTTCTGAGCGGGACTCTGGGGTTCGCGAAATGA
CCGACCAAGCGACGCCCAACCTGCCATCACGAGATTTCGATTCCACCGCCGCCTTCTATGAAAGGTTGGG
CTTCGGAATCGTTTTCCGGGACGCCGGCTGGATGATCCTCCAGCGCGGGGATCTCATGCTGGAGTTCTTC
GCCCACCCCAACTTGTTTATTGCAGCTTATAATGGTTACAAATAAAGCAATAGCATCACAAATTTCACAA
ATAAAGCATTTTTTTCACTGCATTCTAGTTGTGGTTTGTCCAAACTCATCAATGTATCTTATCATGTCTG
TATACCGTCGACCTCTAGCTAGAGCTTGGCGTAATCATGGTCATAGCTGTTTCCTGTGTGAAATTGTTAT
CCGCTCACAATTCCACACAACATACGAGCCGGAAGCATAAAGTGTAAAGCCTGGGGTGCCTAATGAGTGA
GCTAACTCACATTAATTGCGTTGCGCTCACTGCCCGCTTTCCAGTCGGGAAACCTGTCGTGCCAGCTGCA
TTAATGAATCGGCCAACGCGCGGGGAGAGGCGGTTTGCGTATTGGGCGCTCTTCCGCTTCCTCGCTCACT
GACTCGCTGCGCTCGGTCGTTCGGCTGCGGCGAGCGGTATCAGCTCACTCAAAGGCGGTAATACGGTTAT
CCACAGAATCAGGGGATAACGCAGGAAAGAACATGTGAGCAAAAGGCCAGCAAAAGGCCAGGAACCGTAA
AAAGGCCGCGTTGCTGGCGTTTTTCCATAGGCTCCGCCCCCCTGACGAGCATCACAAAAATCGACGCTCA
AGTCAGAGGTGGCGAAACCCGACAGGACTATAAAGATACCAGGCGTTTCCCCCTGGAAGCTCCCTCGTGC
GCTCTCCTGTTCCGACCCTGCCGCTTACCGGATACCTGTCCGCCTTTCTCCCTTCGGGAAGCGTGGCGCT
TTCTCAATGCTCACGCTGTAGGTATCTCAGTTCGGTGTAGGTCGTTCGCTCCAAGCTGGGCTGTGTGCAC
GAACCCCCCGTTCAGCCCGACCGCTGCGCCTTATCCGGTAACTATCGTCTTGAGTCCAACCCGGTAAGAC
ACGACTTATCGCCACTGGCAGCAGCCACTGGTAACAGGATTAGCAGAGCGAGGTATGTAGGCGGTGCTAC
AGAGTTCTTGAAGTGGTGGCCTAACTACGGCTACACTAGAAGGACAGTATTTGGTATCTGCGCTCTGCTG
AAGCCAGTTACCTTCGGAAAAAGAGTTGGTAGCTCTTGATCCGGCAAACAAACCACCGCTGGTAGCGGTG
GTTTTTTTGTTTGCAAGCAGCAGATTACGCGCAGAAAAAAAGGATCTCAAGAAGATCCTTTGATCTTTTC
TACGGGGTCTGACGCTCAGTGGAACGAAAACTCACGTTAAGGGATTTTGGTCATGAGATTATCAAAAAGG
ATCTTCACCTAGATCCTTTTAAATTAAAAATGAAGTTTTAAATCAATCTAAAGTATATATGAGTAAACTT
GGTCTGACAGTTACCAATGCTTAATCAGTGAGGCACCTATCTCAGCGATCTGTCTATTTCGTTCATCCAT
AGTTGCCTGACTCCCCGTCGTGTAGATAACTACGATACGGGAGGGCTTACCATCTGGCCCCAGTGCTGCA
ATGATACCGCGAGACCCACGCTCACCGGCTCCAGATTTATCAGCAATAAACCAGCCAGCCGGAAGGGCCG
AGCGCAGAAGTGGTCCTGCAACTTTATCCGCCTCCATCCAGTCTATTAATTGTTGCCGGGAAGCTAGAGT
AAGTAGTTCGCCAGTTAATAGTTTGCGCAACGTTGTTGCCATTGCTACAGGCATCGTGGTGTCACGCTCG
TCGTTTGGTATGGCTTCATTCAGCTCCGGTTCCCAACGATCAAGGCGAGTTACATGATCCCCCATGTTGT
GCAAAAAAGCGGTTAGCTCCTTCGGTCCTCCGATCGTTGTCAGAAGTAAGTTGGCCGCAGTGTTATCACT
CATGGTTATGGCAGCACTGCATAATTCTCTTACTGTCATGCCATCCGTAAGATGCTTTTCTGTGACTGGT
GAGTACTCAACCAAGTCATTCTGAGAATAGTGTATGCGGCGACCGAGTTGCTCTTGCCCGGCGTCAATAC
GGGATAATACCGCGCCACATAGCAGAACTTTAAAAGTGCTCATCATTGGAAAACGTTCTTCGGGGCGAAA
ACTCTCAAGGATCTTACCGCTGTTGAGATCCAGTTCGATGTAACCCACTCGTGCACCCAACTGATCTTCA
GCATCTTTTACTTTCACCAGCGTTTCTGGGTGAGCAAAAACAGGAAGGCAAAATGCCGCAAAAAAGGGAA
TAAGGGCGACACGGAAATGTTGAATACTCATACTCTTCCTTTTTCAATATTATTGAAGCATTTATCAGGG
TTATTGTCTCATGAGCGGATACATATTTGAATGTATTTAGAAAAATAAACAAATAGGGGTTCCGCGCACA
TTTCCCCGAAAAGTGCCACCTGACGTC
Features (pLannotate 1.2.2; 21 found; start..end, strand, type, name):
     36..80      -  misc_feature   bom (fragment): basis of mobility region from pBR322
    235..614     +  enhancer       CMV enhancer: human cytomegalovirus immediate early enhancer
    615..818     +  promoter       CMV promoter: human cytomegalovirus (CMV) immediate early promoter
    814..847     +  LTR            5' LTR (truncated) (fragment): truncated 5' long terminal repeat (LTR) from HIV-1
    863..881     +  promoter       T7 promoter: promoter for bacteriophage T7 RNA polymerase
    942..2669    +  CDS            POLG_HCVGL (fragment): Experimental evidence at protein level: Swiss-Prot protein existence level 1. [Protease NS2]: Cysteine protease required for the proteolytic auto-cleavage between the non-structural proteins NS2 and NS3 (By similarity). The N-terminus of NS3 is required for the function of NS2 protease (active region NS2-3) (By similarity). Promotes the initiation of viral particle assembly by mediating the interaction between structural and non-structural proteins (By similarity). From Hepatitis C virus (isolate Glasgow) (HCV).
   2757..2798    +  CDS            V5 tag: epitope tag from simian virus 5
   2854..3078    +  polyA_signal   bGH poly(A) signal: bovine growth hormone polyadenylation signal
   3082..3103    +  promoter       SV40 promoter (fragment): SV40 enhancer and early promoter
   3124..3552    +  rep_origin     f1 ori (sequence partly withheld): f1 bacteriophage origin of replication; arrow indicates direction of (+) strand synthesis
   3566..3896    +  promoter       SV40 promoter: SV40 enhancer and early promoter
   3963..4754    +  CDS            neo: KKA2_KLEPN - Also known as kan, nptII. Experimental evidence at protein level: Swiss-Prot protein existence level 1. Resistance to kanamycin, neomycin, paromomycin, ribostamycin, butirosin and gentamicin B. From Klebsiella pneumoniae.
   4780..4938    +  CDS            ble (fragment): BLE_KLEPN - Experimental evidence at protein level: Swiss-Prot protein existence level 1. Binding protein with a strong affinity to the bleomycin family of antibiotics. Binds to CL990; an antimitotic-antibiotic compound. From Klebsiella pneumoniae.
   4933..5054    +  polyA_signal   SV40 poly(A) signal: SV40 polyadenylation signal
   5127..5143    -  protein_bind   lac operator: The lac repressor binds to the lac operator to inhibit transcription in E. coli. This inhibition can be relieved by adding lactose or isopropyl-β-D-thiogalactopyranoside (IPTG). lac repressor encoded by lacI
   5151..5181    -  promoter       lac promoter: promoter for the E. coli lac operon
   5196..5217    -  protein_bind   CAP binding site: CAP binding activates transcription in the presence of cAMP. E. coli catabolite activator protein
   5230..5322    -  CDS            lacI (fragment): lac repressor; lacI; The lac repressor binds to the lac operator to inhibit transcription in E. coli. This inhibition can be relieved by adding lactose or isopropyl-β-D-thiogalactopyranoside (IPTG).
   5505..6093    -  rep_origin     ori: high-copy-number ColE1/pMB1/pBR322/pUC origin of replication
   6264..7124    -  CDS            AmpR: β-lactamase; bla; confers resistance to ampicillin, carbenicillin, and related antibiotics
   7125..7229    -  promoter       AmpR promoter: bla
