>Addgene plasmid #98201 | UKNP1.21.3 | addgene full sequence | sequence record 189961 | Addgene NGS Result
CTGACGTCGACGGATCGGGAGATCTCCCGATCCCCTATGGTGCACTCTCAGTACAATCTGCTCTGATGCC
GCATAGTTAAGCCAGTATCTGCTCCCTGCTTGTGTGTTGGAGGTCGCTGAGTAGTGCGCGAGCAAAATTT
AAGCTACAACAAGGCAAGGCTTGACCGACAATTGCATGAAGAATCTGCTTAGGGTTAGGCGTTTTGCGCT
GCTTCGCGATGTACGGGCCAGATATACGCGTTGACATTGATTATTGACTAGTTATTAATAGTAATCAATT
ACGGGGTCATTAGTTCATAGCCCATATATGGAGTTCCGCGTTACATAACTTACGGTAAATGGCCCGCCTG
GCTGACCGCCCAACGACCCCCGCCCATTGACGTCAATAATGACGTATGTTCCCATAGTAACGCCAATAGG
GACTTTCCATTGACGTCAATGGGTGGAGTATTTACGGTAAACTGCCCACTTGGCAGTACATCAAGTGTAT
CATATGCCAAGTACGCCCCCTATTGACGTCAATGACGGTAAATGGCCCGCCTGGCATTATGCCCAGTACA
TGACCTTATGGGACTTTCCTACTTGGCAGTACATCTACGTATTAGTCATCGCTATTACCATGGTGATGCG
GTTTTGGCAGTACATCAATGGGCGTGGATAGCGGTTTGACTCACGGGGATTTCCAAGTCTCCACCCCATT
GACGTCAATGGGAGTTTGTTTTGGCACCAAAATCAACGGGACTTTCCAAAATGTCGTAACAACTCCGCCC
CATTGACGCAAATGGGCGGTAGGCGTGTACGGTGGGAGGTCTATATAAGCAGAGCTCTCTGGCTAACTAG
AGAACCCACTGCTTACTGGCTTATCGAAATTAATACGACTCACTATAGGGAGACCCAAGCTGGCTAGTTA
AGCTTGGTACCGAGCTCGGATCCAGTACCCTTCACCATGGGTTGCTCTTTCTCTATCTTCCTCTTGGCTT
TGCTGTCCTGTTTGACCATCCCAGCTTCCGCTTATGAAGTGCGCAACGTGTCCGGGGTGTATCATGTCTC
GAACGACTGCTCCAACGCAAGCATTGTGTATGACGCAGCGGACTTGATCTTACACACCCCCGGGTGCGTG
CCCTGCGTCCGGGAGGGTAACTCCTCCCGTTGCTGGGTAGCGCTCACTCCCACGCTCGCGGCCAGGAATG
CCAGCGTCCCTACTGCGACAATACGACGCCACGTCGATTTGCTCGTTGGGGCGGCTGCTTTCTGCTCCGC
TATGTACGTGGGGGATCTCTGCGGATCTGTTTTCCTTGTCTCCCAGCTGTTCACCATTTCGCCTCACCGG
TATGAGACAGTGCAGGACTGCAATTGCTCAATCTACCCCGGCCGCGTATCAGGTCACCGCATGGCTTGGG
ATATGATGATGAATTGGTCACCTACAACAGCCCTAGTGGTATCGCAGTTACTCCGGATCCCACAAGCTGT
CGTGGATATGGTGGCGGGGGCCCACTGGGGAGTCCTGGCGGGCCTTGCCTACTATTCCATGGTAGGGAAC
TGGGCTAAGGTTTTGATTGTGATGCTACTCTTTGCCGGCGTCGATGGGAGCACCCACGTGACGGGGGGGG
TTGCAGGCCAAACTACCCGTGGCTTTGCGAGCCTCCTCAGCCCTGGGGCGCGTCAGAACATCCAGCTCAT
AAACACCAATGGCAGCTGGCACATCAACCGTACTGCCCTGAACTGCAATGACTCTCTCCAGACTGGGTTC
CTCGCTGCGCTGTTCTACGTGCACTCGTTCAACTCGTCCGGTTGCCCAGAGCGCATGGCCAGCTGCCGCC
CCATCGACAAGTTCGCTCAGGGGTGGGGCCCCATCACTTACATTCAGCCTGACACCTCGGACCAGAGGCC
CTACTGCTGGCACTACGCACCTCGACCGTGTGGTATTGTGCCTGCGGCGGAGGTGTGCGGCCCAGTATAT
TGTTTCACCCCAAGCCCGGTCGTGGTGGGGACGACCGATCGTTTCGGCGTCCCTACGTACCGCTGGGGCG
AAAACGAGACGGATGTGCTGCTCCTTAACAACACGCGGCCGCCGCAGGGCAACTGGTTCGGCTGTACATG
GATGAATAGCACTGGGTACACTAAGACGTGCGGGGGCCCCCCGTGTCATATCGGGGGGGTCGGTAACAAC
ACCTTGACCTGCCCCACGGACTGCTTCCGGAAGCACCCCGAGGCCACTTACACCAAATGCGGCTCGGGAC
CTTGGTTGACACCTAGGTGCATGGTTCATTACCCATACAGGCTCTGGCACTACCCCTGCACCGTCAACTT
CACCATCTTCAAGGTTAGGATGTACGTGGGGGGCGTGGAGCACAGGTTCGACGCCGCGTGCAATTGGACG
CGAGGAGAGCGTTGTGACCTGGAGGACAGGGATAGATCGGAGCTTAGCCCACTACTGCTGTCTACAACAG
AGTGGCAGATACTGCCCTGCTCCTTCACCACCTTGCCGGCCCTGTCCACTGGTTTGATACATCTCCATCA
GAACATCGTGGACATACAATACCTGTACGGTATAGGGTCAGCGGTTGTCTCCTTTGCAATCAAATGGGAG
TACGTCCTGTTGCTCTTCCTTCTCCTGGCGGACGCGCGCGTCTGTGCCTGTTTGTGGATGATGCTGCTGA
TAGCCCAGGCTGAGGCCTAATCTAGAAACTTTAAGGGTCAAGACAATTCTGCAGATATCCAGCACAGTGG
CGGCCGCTCGAGTCTAGAGGGCCCGCGGTTCGAAGGTAAGCCTATCCCTAACCCTCTCCTCGGTCTCGAT
TCTACGCGTACCGGTCATCATCACCATCACCATTGAGTTTAAACCCGCTGATCAGCCTCGACTGTGCCTT
CTAGTTGCCAGCCATCTGTTGTTTGCCCCTCCCCCGTGCCTTCCTTGACCCTGGAAGGTGCCACTCCCAC
TGTCCTTTCCTAATAAAATGAGGAAATTGCATCGCATTGTCTGAGTAGGTGTCATTCTATTCTGGGGGGT
GGGGTGGGGCAGGACAGCAAGGGGGAGGATTGGGAAGACAATAGCAGGCATGCTGGGGATGCGGTGGGCT
CTATGGCTTCTGAGGCGGAAAGAACCAGCTGGGGCTCTAGGGGGTATCCCC
[124 nt withheld, positions 3132-3255]
C
[91 nt withheld, positions 3257-3347]
A
[49 nt withheld, positions 3349-3397]
CCTTTGACGTTGGAGTCCACGTTCTTT
[37 nt withheld, positions 3425-3461]
ACCCTATCTCGGTCTATTCTTTTGATTTATAAGGGATTTTGCCGATTTCGGCCTATTGGTTAAAAAATGA
GCTGATTTAACAAAAATTTAACGCGAATTAATTCTGTGGAATGTGTGTCAGTTAGGGTGTGGAAAGTCCC
CAGGCTCCCCAGCAGGCAGAAGTATGCAAAGCATGCATCTCAATTAGTCAGCAACCAGGTGTGGAAAGTC
CCCAGGCTCCCCAGCAGGCAGAAGTATGCAAAGCATGCATCTCAATTAGTCAGCAACCATAGTCCCGCCC
CTAACTCCGCCCATCCCGCCCCTAACTCCGCCCAGTTCCGCCCATTCTCCGCCCCATGGCTGACTAATTT
TTTTTATTTATGCAGAGGCCGAGGCCGCCTCTGCCTCTGAGCTATTCCAGAAGTAGTGAGGAGGCTTTTT
TGGAGGCCTAGGCTTTTGCAAAAAGCTCCCGGGAGCTTGTATATCCATTTTCGGATCTGATCAAGAGACA
GGATGAGGATCGTTTCGCATGATTGAACAAGATGGATTGCACGCAGGTTCTCCGGCCGCTTGGGTGGAGA
GGCTATTCGGCTATGACTGGGCACAACAGACAATCGGCTGCTCTGATGCCGCCGTGTTCCGGCTGTCAGC
GCAGGGGCGCCCGGTTCTTTTTGTCAAGACCGACCTGTCCGGTGCCCTGAATGAACTGCAGGACGAGGCA
GCGCGGCTATCGTGGCTGGCCACGACGGGCGTTCCTTGCGCAGCTGTGCTCGACGTTGTCACTGAAGCGG
GAAGGGACTGGCTGCTATTGGGCGAAGTGCCGGGGCAGGATCTCCTGTCATCTCACCTTGCTCCTGCCGA
GAAAGTATCCATCATGGCTGATGCAATGCGGCGGCTGCATACGCTTGATCCGGCTACCTGCCCATTCGAC
CACCAAGCGAAACATCGCATCGAGCGAGCACGTACTCGGATGGAAGCCGGTCTTGTCGATCAGGATGATC
TGGACGAAGAGCATCAGGGGCTCGCGCCAGCCGAACTGTTCGCCAGGCTCAAGGCGCGCATGCCCGACGG
CGAGGATCTCGTCGTGACCCATGGCGATGCCTGCTTGCCGAATATCATGGTGGAAAATGGCCGCTTTTCT
GGATTCATCGACTGTGGCCGGCTGGGTGTGGCGGACCGCTATCAGGACATAGCGTTGGCTACCCGTGATA
TTGCTGAAGAGCTTGGCGGCGAATGGGCTGACCGCTTCCTCGTGCTTTACGGTATCGCCGCTCCCGATTC
GCAGCGCATCGCCTTCTATCGCCTTCTTGACGAGTTCTTCTGAGCGGGACTCTGGGGTTCGCGAAATGAC
CGACCAAGCGACGCCCAACCTGCCATCACGAGATTTCGATTCCACCGCCGCCTTCTATGAAAGGTTGGGC
TTCGGAATCGTTTTCCGGGACGCCGGCTGGATGATCCTCCAGCGCGGGGATCTCATGCTGGAGTTCTTCG
CCCACCCCAACTTGTTTATTGCAGCTTATAATGGTTACAAATAAAGCAATAGCATCACAAATTTCACAAA
TAAAGCATTTTTTTCACTGCATTCTAGTTGTGGTTTGTCCAAACTCATCAATGTATCTTATCATGTCTGT
ATACCGTCGACCTCTAGCTAGAGCTTGGCGTAATCATGGTCATAGCTGTTTCCTGTGTGAAATTGTTATC
CGCTCACAATTCCACACAACATACGAGCCGGAAGCATAAAGTGTAAAGCCTGGGGTGCCTAATGAGTGAG
CTAACTCACATTAATTGCGTTGCGCTCACTGCCCGCTTTCCAGTCGGGAAACCTGTCGTGCCAGCTGCAT
TAATGAATCGGCCAACGCGCGGGGAGAGGCGGTTTGCGTATTGGGCGCTCTTCCGCTTCCTCGCTCACTG
ACTCGCTGCGCTCGGTCGTTCGGCTGCGGCGAGCGGTATCAGCTCACTCAAAGGCGGTAATACGGTTATC
CACAGAATCAGGGGATAACGCAGGAAAGAACATGTGAGCAAAAGGCCAGCAAAAGGCCAGGAACCGTAAA
AAGGCCGCGTTGCTGGCGTTTTTCCATAGGCTCCGCCCCCCTGACGAGCATCACAAAAATCGACGCTCAA
GTCAGAGGTGGCGAAACCCGACAGGACTATAAAGATACCAGGCGTTTCCCCCTGGAAGCTCCCTCGTGCG
CTCTCCTGTTCCGACCCTGCCGCTTACCGGATACCTGTCCGCCTTTCTCCCTTCGGGAAGCGTGGCGCTT
TCTCATAGCTCACGCTGTAGGTATCTCAGTTCGGTGTAGGTCGTTCGCTCCAAGCTGGGCTGTGTGCACG
AACCCCCCGTTCAGCCCGACCGCTGCGCCTTATCCGGTAACTATCGTCTTGAGTCCAACCCGGTAAGACA
CGACTTATCGCCACTGGCAGCAGCCACTGGTAACAGGATTAGCAGAGCGAGGTATGTAGGCGGTGCTACA
GAGTTCTTGAAGTGGTGGCCTAACTACGGCTACACTAGAAGAACAGTATTTGGTATCTGCGCTCTGCTGA
AGCCAGTTACCTTCGGAAAAAGAGTTGGTAGCTCTTGATCCGGCAAACAAACCACCGCTGGTAGCGGTGG
TTTTTTTGTTTGCAAGCAGCAGATTACGCGCAGAAAAAAAGGATCTCAAGAAGATCCTTTGATCTTTTCT
ACGGGGTCTGACGCTCAGTGGAACGAAAACTCACGTTAAGGGATTTTGGTCATGAGATTATCAAAAAGGA
TCTTCACCTAGATCCTTTTAAATTAAAAATGAAGTTTTAAATCAATCTAAAGTATATATGAGTAAACTTG
GTCTGACAGTTACCAATGCTTAATCAGTGAGGCACCTATCTCAGCGATCTGTCTATTTCGTTCATCCATA
GTTGCCTGACTCCCCGTCGTGTAGATAACTACGATACGGGAGGGCTTACCATCTGGCCCCAGTGCTGCAA
TGATACCGCGAGACCCACGCTCACCGGCTCCAGATTTATCAGCAATAAACCAGCCAGCCGGAAGGGCCGA
GCGCAGAAGTGGTCCTGCAACTTTATCCGCCTCCATCCAGTCTATTAATTGTTGCCGGGAAGCTAGAGTA
AGTAGTTCGCCAGTTAATAGTTTGCGCAACGTTGTTGCCATTGCTACAGGCATCGTGGTGTCACGCTCGT
CGTTTGGTATGGCTTCATTCAGCTCCGGTTCCCAACGATCAAGGCGAGTTACATGATCCCCCATGTTGTG
CAAAAAAGCGGTTAGCTCCTTCGGTCCTCCGATCGTTGTCAGAAGTAAGTTGGCCGCAGTGTTATCACTC
ATGGTTATGGCAGCACTGCATAATTCTCTTACTGTCATGCCATCCGTAAGATGCTTTTCTGTGACTGGTG
AGTACTCAACCAAGTCATTCTGAGAATAGTGTATGCGGCGACCGAGTTGCTCTTGCCCGGCGTCAATACG
GGATAATACCGCGCCACATAGCAGAACTTTAAAAGTGCTCATCATTGGAAAACGTTCTTCGGGGCGAAAA
CTCTCAAGGATCTTACCGCTGTTGAGATCCAGTTCGATGTAACCCACTCGTGCACCCAACTGATCTTCAG
CATCTTTTACTTTCACCAGCGTTTCTGGGTGAGCAAAAACAGGAAGGCAAAATGCCGCAAAAAAGGGAAT
AAGGGCGACACGGAAATGTTGAATACTCATACTCTTCCTTTTTCAATATTATTGAAGCATTTATCAGGGT
TATTGTCTCATGAGCGGATACATATTTGAATGTATTTAGAAAAATAAACAAATAGGGGTTCCGCGCACAT
TTCCCCGAAAAGTGCCAC
Features (pLannotate 1.2.2; 21 found; start..end, strand, type, name):
     36..88      -  misc_feature   bom (fragment): basis of mobility region from pBR322
    243..622     +  enhancer       CMV enhancer: human cytomegalovirus immediate early enhancer
    623..826     +  promoter       CMV promoter: human cytomegalovirus (CMV) immediate early promoter
    822..855     +  LTR            5' LTR (truncated) (fragment): truncated 5' long terminal repeat (LTR) from HIV-1
    871..889     +  promoter       T7 promoter: promoter for bacteriophage T7 RNA polymerase
    950..2677    +  CDS            POLG_HCVGL (fragment): Experimental evidence at protein level: Swiss-Prot protein existence level 1. [Protease NS2]: Cysteine protease required for the proteolytic auto-cleavage between the non-structural proteins NS2 and NS3 (By similarity). The N-terminus of NS3 is required for the function of NS2 protease (active region NS2-3) (By similarity). Promotes the initiation of viral particle assembly by mediating the interaction between structural and non-structural proteins (By similarity). From Hepatitis C virus (isolate Glasgow) (HCV).
   2765..2806    +  CDS            V5 tag: epitope tag from simian virus 5
   2862..3086    +  polyA_signal   bGH poly(A) signal: bovine growth hormone polyadenylation signal
   3090..3111    +  promoter       SV40 promoter (fragment): SV40 enhancer and early promoter
   3132..3560    +  rep_origin     f1 ori (sequence partly withheld): f1 bacteriophage origin of replication; arrow indicates direction of (+) strand synthesis
   3574..3903    +  promoter       SV40 promoter: SV40 enhancer and early promoter
   3970..4761    +  CDS            neo: KKA2_KLEPN - Also known as kan, nptII. Experimental evidence at protein level: Swiss-Prot protein existence level 1. Resistance to kanamycin, neomycin, paromomycin, ribostamycin, butirosin and gentamicin B. From Klebsiella pneumoniae.
   4787..4945    +  CDS            ble (fragment): BLE_KLEPN - Experimental evidence at protein level: Swiss-Prot protein existence level 1. Binding protein with a strong affinity to the bleomycin family of antibiotics. Binds to CL990; an antimitotic-antibiotic compound. From Klebsiella pneumoniae.
   4940..5061    +  polyA_signal   SV40 poly(A) signal: SV40 polyadenylation signal
   5134..5150    -  protein_bind   lac operator: The lac repressor binds to the lac operator to inhibit transcription in E. coli. This inhibition can be relieved by adding lactose or isopropyl-β-D-thiogalactopyranoside (IPTG). lac repressor encoded by lacI
   5158..5188    -  promoter       lac promoter: promoter for the E. coli lac operon
   5203..5224    -  protein_bind   CAP binding site: CAP binding activates transcription in the presence of cAMP. E. coli catabolite activator protein
   5237..5329    -  CDS            lacI (fragment): lac repressor; lacI; The lac repressor binds to the lac operator to inhibit transcription in E. coli. This inhibition can be relieved by adding lactose or isopropyl-β-D-thiogalactopyranoside (IPTG).
   5512..6100    -  rep_origin     ori: high-copy-number ColE1/pMB1/pBR322/pUC origin of replication
   6271..7131    -  CDS            AmpR: β-lactamase; bla; confers resistance to ampicillin, carbenicillin, and related antibiotics
   7132..7236    -  promoter       AmpR promoter: bla
