[The description below was written by a language model from this plasmid's Addgene catalogue record and pLannotate feature annotations shown in this document.]
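Description:
UKNP1.21.3 is a mammalian expression plasmid built on the Invitrogen pcDNA3.1 V5-His TOPO backbone. It carries the E1E2 envelope glycoprotein coding region of hepatitis C virus, amplified from patient serum and inserted by TOPO cloning. The name follows the United Kingdom Nottingham Panel convention of genotype, patient number and clone number, so this is clone 3 from patient 21, genotype 1. The insert is recorded as 1734 bp. In both sequence records (about 7.26 kb, with essentially identical annotation) it appears as a roughly 1.7 kb open reading frame matching a fragment of the HCV polyprotein. The automated annotation text for that match mentions NS2 protease, but this simply reflects the generic polyprotein reference entry, not the content of the insert.

Expression is driven by the human CMV immediate early enhancer and promoter and terminated by the bovine growth hormone polyadenylation signal. A T7 promoter upstream of the insert allows in vitro transcription and serves as a sequencing primer site. A V5 epitope tag lies downstream of the insert, but the record does not say whether it is fused in frame or whether the insert ends in a stop codon. An SV40 promoter–neo–SV40 poly(A) cassette permits G418 selection of stably transfected mammalian cells. In E. coli the plasmid is maintained through a high-copy ColE1/pUC origin and ampicillin resistance, and an f1 origin is also present. The short HIV-1 LTR, ble and lac-region hits look like small fragments of backbone sequence rather than functional elements.

The plasmid belongs to a diverse panel of patient-derived HCV glycoproteins assembled for vaccine research, used to compare how susceptible or resistant different envelopes are to neutralisation by monoclonal antibodies.
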