Addgene plasmid #98201: UKNP1.21.3
Purpose: Expression of HCV E1E2 genes cloned from patient serum. United Kingdom Nottingham Panel x.xx.xx (genotype.patient number.clone number)
Depositing lab: Jonathan Ball. Depositing organization: University of Nottingham. Publication: A Diverse Panel of Hepatitis C Virus Glycoproteins for Use in Vaccine Research Reveals Extremes of Monoclonal Antibody Neutralization Resistance. Urbanowicz RA, McClure CP, Brown RJ, Tsoleridis T, Persson MA, Krey T, Irving WL, Ball JK, Tarr AW. J Virol. 2015 Dec 23;90(7):3288-301. doi: 10.1128/JVI.02700-15. PubMed 26699643.
Backbone
  Vector backbone: pcDNA3.1_V5-His_Topo
  Backbone manufacturer: Invitrogen
  Vector type: Mammalian Expression
Growth in bacteria
  Bacterial resistance: Ampicillin, 100 μg/mL
  Growth temperature: 37°C
  Growth strain: DH5alpha
  Copy number: High Copy
Gene/Insert
  Gene/Insert name: HCV E1E2 (alt name: UKNP1.21.3)
  Species: Hepatitis C virus
  Insert size (bp): 1734
  GenBank ID: KU285203.1
  Cloning method: TOPO Cloning
  Sequencing primers: 5′ T7F; 3′ bGHR
Terms and licenses: Academic/Nonprofit Terms; Industry Terms: Not Available to Industry
How to cite: UKNP1.21.3 was a gift from Jonathan Ball (Addgene plasmid # 98201 ; http://n2t.net/addgene:98201 ; RRID:Addgene_98201)
